Addgene plasmid #106035: Opto-GPR83
Purpose: Expression of a chimeric G-protein coupled receptor (Rhodopsin-GPR83; Opto-GPR83; D1)
Depositing lab: Harald Janovjak. Depositing organization: Institute of Science and Technology Austria (I.S.T. Austria). Publication: Optical functionalization of human Class A orphan G-protein-coupled receptors. Morri M, Sanchez-Romero I, Tichy AM, Kainrath S, Gerrard EJ, Hirschfeld PP, Schwarz J, Janovjak H. Nat Commun. 2018 May 16;9(1):1950. doi: 10.1038/s41467-018-04342-1. PubMed 29769519.
Backbone
  Vector backbone: pcDNA3.1-
  Backbone manufacturer: Invitrogen
  Backbone size w/o insert (bp): 5427
  Vector type: Mammalian Expression
  Selectable markers: Neomycin (select with G418)
Growth in bacteria
  Bacterial resistance: Ampicillin, 100 μg/mL
  Growth temperature: 37°C
  Growth strain: DH5alpha
  Copy number: High Copy
Gene/Insert
  Gene/Insert name: Opto-GPR83
  Species: H. sapiens (human), B. taurus (bovine)
  Insert size (bp): 1284
  Mutation: Chimeric receptor protein
  Entrez Gene: GPR83 (a.k.a. GIR, GPR72)
  Promoter: CMV
  Tag / fusion protein: VSV-G (N terminal on insert); Rhodopsin-1D4 (C terminal on insert)
  Cloning method: Restriction Enzyme; 5′ cloning site unknown (unknown if destroyed); 3′ cloning site unknown (unknown if destroyed)
  Sequencing primers: 5′ CMV_F (CGCAAATGGGCGGTAGGCGTG); 3′ pcDNA_R (CAACAGATGGCTGGCAAC)
Terms and licenses: Academic/Nonprofit Terms; Industry Terms: Not Available to Industry
Depositor comments: two step cloning; 5' and 3' sites cannot be used for (sub)cloning
How to cite: Opto-GPR83 was a gift from Harald Janovjak (Addgene plasmid # 106035 ; http://n2t.net/addgene:106035 ; RRID:Addgene_106035)
