[The description below was written by a language model from this plasmid's Addgene catalogue record and pLannotate feature annotations shown in this document.]
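Description:
Opto-GPR83 is a mammalian expression plasmid built on the pcDNA3.1(-) backbone. It encodes a light-activatable chimeric G-protein-coupled receptor that combines bovine rhodopsin with the human orphan Class A receptor GPR83. The sequenced plasmid is about 6.7 kb. It is maintained at high copy in E. coli through a ColE1/pUC-type origin with ampicillin resistance (bla), and it also carries an f1 origin. For selection in mammalian cells, an SV40 early promoter drives a neomycin phosphotransferase gene followed by an SV40 polyadenylation signal, which allows G418 selection of stable transfectants.

The roughly 1.3 kb insert lies downstream of the human CMV immediate-early enhancer and promoter and is terminated by the bovine growth hormone polyadenylation signal. A T7 promoter sits just upstream of the insert. The automated annotation labels the whole open reading frame as bovine rhodopsin, including the N-terminal opsin segment that carries an N-linked glycosylation signal, and it does not separately mark any GPR83-derived segments. The record does not state which parts of the chimera come from each parent. The catalogue entry lists an N-terminal VSV-G epitope and a C-terminal rhodopsin 1D4 epitope, which can be used for detection, but neither tag is annotated as its own feature. Several short fragment hits (HIV-1 LTR, ble, lacI, bom) look like backbone remnants or annotation artefacts rather than functional elements.

The associated work concerns optical functionalization of human orphan GPCRs, so the construct is suited to expressing a receptor whose signalling can be triggered by light instead of an unknown ligand. The depositor notes that the insert was assembled by two-step cloning and that the flanking sites cannot be used for subcloning.
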