Features (pLannotate 1.2.2; 21 found; start..end, strand, type, name):
     74..453     +  enhancer       CMV enhancer: human cytomegalovirus immediate early enhancer
    454..657     +  promoter       CMV promoter: human cytomegalovirus (CMV) immediate early promoter
    653..686     +  LTR            5' LTR (truncated) (fragment): truncated 5' long terminal repeat (LTR) from HIV-1
    702..720     +  promoter       T7 promoter: promoter for bacteriophage T7 RNA polymerase
    863..2050    +  CDS            RHO: OPSD_BOVIN - Experimental evidence at protein level: Swiss-Prot protein existence level 1. Photoreceptor required for image-forming vision at low light intensity. Required for photoreceptor cell viability after birth (By similarity). Light-induced isomerization of 11-cis to all-trans retinal triggers a conformational change that activates signaling via G- proteins (PubMed:10926528, PubMed:12044163, PubMed:11972040, PubMed:16908857, PubMed:16586416, PubMed:17060607, PubMed:17449675, PubMed:18818650, PubMed:21389983, PubMed:22198838, PubMed:23579341, PubMed:25205354, PubMed:27458239). Subsequent
    878..916     +  CDS            opsin tag: segment of bovine rhodopsin containing a signal for N-linked glycosylation (Favaloro et al., 2008) The asparagine in the NKT tripeptide will be glycosylated if this sequence is exposed to the ER lumen.
   2127..2238    +  polyA_signal   bGH poly(A) signal: bovine growth hormone polyadenylation signal
   2355..2376    +  promoter       SV40 promoter (fragment): SV40 enhancer and early promoter
   2397..2825    +  rep_origin     f1 ori (sequence partly withheld): f1 bacteriophage origin of replication; arrow indicates direction of (+) strand synthesis
   2839..3168    +  promoter       SV40 promoter: SV40 enhancer and early promoter
   3235..4026    +  CDS            neo: KKA2_KLEPN - Also known as kan, nptII. Experimental evidence at protein level: Swiss-Prot protein existence level 1. Resistance to kanamycin, neomycin, paromomycin, ribostamycin, butirosin and gentamicin B. From Klebsiella pneumoniae.
   4050..4208    +  CDS            ble (fragment): BLE_KLEPN - Experimental evidence at protein level: Swiss-Prot protein existence level 1. Binding protein with a strong affinity to the bleomycin family of antibiotics. Binds to CL990; an antimitotic-antibiotic compound. From Klebsiella pneumoniae.
   4203..4324    +  polyA_signal   SV40 poly(A) signal: SV40 polyadenylation signal
   4397..4413    -  protein_bind   lac operator: The lac repressor binds to the lac operator to inhibit transcription in E. coli. This inhibition can be relieved by adding lactose or isopropyl-β-D-thiogalactopyranoside (IPTG). lac repressor encoded by lacI
   4421..4451    -  promoter       lac promoter: promoter for the E. coli lac operon
   4466..4487    -  protein_bind   CAP binding site: CAP binding activates transcription in the presence of cAMP. E. coli catabolite activator protein
   4500..4592    -  CDS            lacI (fragment): lac repressor; lacI; The lac repressor binds to the lac operator to inhibit transcription in E. coli. This inhibition can be relieved by adding lactose or isopropyl-β-D-thiogalactopyranoside (IPTG).
   4775..5363    -  rep_origin     ori: high-copy-number ColE1/pMB1/pBR322/pUC origin of replication
   5534..6394    -  CDS            AmpR: β-lactamase; bla; confers resistance to ampicillin, carbenicillin, and related antibiotics
   6395..6499    -  promoter       AmpR promoter: bla
   6558..6610    -  misc_feature   bom (fragment): basis of mobility region from pBR322
>Addgene plasmid #106035 | Opto-GPR83 | addgene full sequence | sequence record 209656 | Addgene NGS Result
AATTGCATGAAGAATCTGCTTAGGGTTAGGCGTTTTGCGCTGCTTCGCGATGTACGGGCCAGATATACGC
GTTGACATTGATTATTGACTAGTTATTAATAGTAATCAATTACGGGGTCATTAGTTCATAGCCCATATAT
GGAGTTCCGCGTTACATAACTTACGGTAAATGGCCCGCCTGGCTGACCGCCCAACGACCCCCGCCCATTG
ACGTCAATAATGACGTATGTTCCCATAGTAACGCCAATAGGGACTTTCCATTGACGTCAATGGGTGGAGT
ATTTACGGTAAACTGCCCACTTGGCAGTACATCAAGTGTATCATATGCCAAGTACGCCCCCTATTGACGT
CAATGACGGTAAATGGCCCGCCTGGCATTATGCCCAGTACATGACCTTATGGGACTTTCCTACTTGGCAG
TACATCTACGTATTAGTCATCGCTATTACCATGGTGATGCGGTTTTGGCAGTACATCAATGGGCGTGGAT
AGCGGTTTGACTCACGGGGATTTCCAAGTCTCCACCCCATTGACGTCAATGGGAGTTTGTTTTGGCACCA
AAATCAACGGGACTTTCCAAAATGTCGTAACAACTCCGCCCCATTGACGCAAATGGGCGGTAGGCGTGTA
CGGTGGGAGGTCTATATAAGCAGAGCTCTCTGGCTAACTAGAGAACCCACTGCTTACTGGCTTATCGAAA
TTAATACGACTCACTATAGGGAGACACAAGCTGGCTAGCGTTTAAACGGGCCCTCTAGACTCGAGCACCA
TGAAAACGATCATCGCCCTGAGCTACATCTTCTGCCTGGTATTCGCCATGTACACCGATATAGAGATGAA
CAGGCTGGGAAAGGATAGCCTCATGAACGGGACCGAGGGCCCAAACTTCTACGTGCCTTTCTCCAACAAG
ACGGGCGTGGTGCGCAGCCCCTTCGAGGCCCCGCAGTACTACCTGGCGGAGCCATGGCAGTTCTCCATGC
TGGCCGCCTACATGTTCCTGCTGATCATGCTTGGCTTCCCCATCAACTTCCTCACGCTGTACGTCATCTT
CAAGAACCAGCGAATGCACTCGGCCCTCAACTACATCCTGCTCAACCTGGCCGTGGCCGACCTCTTCATG
GTGTTCGGGGGCTTCACCACCACCCTCTACACCTCTCTGCACGGGTACTTCGTCTTTGGGCCCACGGGCT
GCAACCTGGAGGGCTTCTTTGCCACCTTGGGCGGTGAAATTGCACTGTGGTCCTTGGTGGTCCTGGCCAT
CGAGCGGTACGTGGTGGTGATGCACCCCTTGAAACCCCGGATCTCAATCACAAAGGCCATCATGGGCGTC
GCCTTCACCTGGGTCATGGCTCTGGCCTGTGCCGCGCCCCCCCTCGTCGGCTGGTCCAGGTACATCCCGG
AGGGCATGCAGTGCTCGTGCGGGATTGACTACTACACGCCCCACGAGGAAACCAACAATGAGTCGTTCGT
CATCTACATGTTCGTGGTCCACTTCATCATCCCCCTGATTGTCATATTCTTCTGCTACGGACGTGTGGCC
AAGAAACTGTGGCTGTGTAATATGATTGGCGATGTGACCACAGAGCAGTACTTTGCCCTGCGGCGCAAAA
AGAAGAAAACCATCCGCATGGTGATCATCATGGTCATCGCTTTCCTAATCTGCTGGCTGCCCTACGCTGG
GGTGGCGTTCTACATCTTCACCCATCAGGGCTCTGACTTTGGCCCCATCTTCATGACCATCCCGGCTTTC
TTTGCCAAGACTTCTGCCGTCTACAACCCCGTCATCTACATCATGATGAACAAGCAGTTCCGCATTGAGC
TAAAGGCATTACTGAGCATGTGTCAAAGACCTCCCAAGCCTCAGGAGGACAGGCCACCCTCCCCAGTTCC
TTCCTTCAGGGTGGCCTGGACAGAGAAGAATGATGGCCAGAGGGCTCCCCTTGCCAATAACCTCCTGCCC
ACCTCCCAACTCCAGTCTGGGAAAACAGACCTGTCATCTGTGGAACCCATTGTGACGATGAGTACAGAAA
CCAGCCAAGTGGCGCCTGCCTAAGAATTCCACCACACTGGACTAGTGGATCCGAGCTCGGTACCAAGCTT
AAGTTTAAACCGCTGATCAGCCTCGACTGTGCCTTCTAGTTGCCAGCCATCTGTTGTTTGCCCCTCCCCC
GTGCCTTCCTTGACCCTGGAAGGTGCCACTCCCACTGTCCTTTCCTAATAAAATGAGGAAATTGCATCGC
ATTGTCTGAGTAGGTGTCATTCTATTCTGGGGGGTGGGGTGGGGCAGGACAGCAAGGGGGAGGATTGGGA
AGAGAATAGCAGGCATGCTGGGGATGCGGTGGGCTCTATGGCTTCTGAGGCGGAAAGAACCAGCTGGGGC
TCTAGGGGGTATCCCC
[124 nt withheld, positions 2397-2520]
C
[91 nt withheld, positions 2522-2612]
A
[49 nt withheld, positions 2614-2662]
CCTTTGACGTTGGAGTCCACGTTCTTT
[37 nt withheld, positions 2690-2726]
ACCCTATCTCGGTCTATTCTTTTGATTTATAAGGGATTTTGCCGATTTCGGCCTATTGGTTAAAAAATGA
GCTGATTTAACAAAAATTTAACGCGAATTAATTCTGTGGAATGTGTGTCAGTTAGGGTGTGGAAAGTCCC
CAGGCTCCCCAGCAGGCAGAAGTATGCAAAGCATGCATCTCAATTAGTCAGCAACCAGGTGTGGAAAGTC
CCCAGGCTCCCCAGCAGGCAGAAGTATGCAAAGCATGCATCTCAATTAGTCAGCAACCATAGTCCCGCCC
CTAACTCCGCCCATCCCGCCCCTAACTCCGCCCAGTTCCGCCCATTCTCCGCCCCATGGCTGACTAATTT
TTTTTATTTATGCAGAGGCCGAGGCCGCCTCTGCCTCTGAGCTATTCCAGAAGTAGTGAGGAGGCTTTTT
TGGAGGCCTAGGCTTTTGCAAAAAGCTCCCGGGAGCTTGTATATCCATTTTCGGATCTGATCAAGAGACA
GGATGAGGATCGTTTCGCATGATTGAACAAGATGGATTGCACGCAGGTTCTCCGGCCGCTTGGGTGGAGA
GGCTATTCGGCTATGACTGGGCACAACAGACAATCGGCTGCTCTGATGCCGCCGTGTTCCGGCTGTCAGC
GCAGGGGCGCCCGGTTCTTTTTGTCAAGACCGACCTGTCCGGTGCCCTGAATGAACTGCAGGACGAGGCA
GCGCGGCTATCGTGGCTGGCCACGACGGGCGTTCCTTGCGCAGCTGTGCTCGACGTTGTCACTGAAGCGG
GAAGGGACTGGCTGCTATTGGGCGAAGTGCCGGGGCAGGATCTCCTGTCATCTCACCTTGCTCCTGCCGA
GAAAGTATCCATCATGGCTGATGCAATGCGGCGGCTGCATACGCTTGATCCGGCTACCTGCCCATTCGAC
CACCAAGCGAAACATCGCATCGAGCGAGCACGTACTCGGATGGAAGCCGGTCTTGTCGATCAGGATGATC
TGGACGAAGAACATCAGGGGCTCGCGCCAGCCGAACTGTTCGCCAGGCTCAAGGCGCGCATGCCCGACGG
CGAGGATCTCGTCGTGACCCATGGCGATGCCTGCTTGCCGAATATCATGGTGGAAAATGGCCGCTTTTCT
GGATTCATCGACTGTGGCCGGCTGGGTGTGGCGGACCGCTATCAGGACATAGCGTTGGCTACCCGTGATA
TTGCTGAAGAACTTGGCGGCGAATGGGCTGACCGCTTCCTCGTGCTTTACGGTATCGCCGCTCCCGATTC
GCAGCGCATCGCCTTCTATCGCCTTCTTGACGAGTTCTTCTGAGCGGGACTCTGGGGTTCGAAATGACCG
ACCAAGCGACGCCCAACCTGCCATCACGAGATTTCGATTCCACCGCCGCCTTCTATGAAAGGTTGGGCTT
CGGAATCGTTTTCCGGGACGCCGGCTGGATGATCCTCCAGCGCGGGGATCTCATGCTGGAGTTCTTCGCC
CACCCCAACTTGTTTATTGCAGCTTATAATGGTTACAAATAAAGCAATAGCATCACAAATTTCACAAATA
AAGCATTTTTTTCACTGCATTCTAGTTGTGGTTTGTCCAAACTCATCAATGTATCTTATCATGTCTGTAT
ACCGTCGACCTCTAGCTAGAGCTTGGCGTAATCATGGTCATAGCTGTTTCCTGTGTGAAATTGTTATCCG
CTCACAATTCCACACAACATACGAGCCGGAAGCATAAAGTGTAAAGCCTGGGGTGCCTAATGAGTGAGCT
AACTCACATTAATTGCGTTGCGCTCACTGCCCGCTTTCCAGTCGGGAAACCTGTCGTGCCAGCTGCATTA
ATGAATCGGCCAACGCGCGGGGAGAGGCGGTTTGCGTATTGGGCGCTCTTGCGCTTCCTCGCTCACTGAC
TCGCTGCGCTCGGTCGTTCGGCTGCGGCGAGCGGTATCAGCTCACTCAAAGGCGGTAATACGGTTATCCA
CAGAATCAGGGGATAACGCAGGAAAGAACATGTGAGCAAAAGGCCAGCAAAAGGCCAGGAACCGTAAAAA
GGCCGCGTTGCTGGCGTTTTTCCATAGGCTCCGCCCCCCTGACGAGCATCACAAAAATCGACGCTCAAGT
CAGAGGTGGCGAAACCCGACAGGACTATAAAGATACCAGGCGTTTCCCCCTGGAAGCTCCCTCGTGCGCT
CTCCTGTTCCGACCCTGCCGCTTACCGGATACCTGTCCGCCTTTCTCCCTTCGGGAAGCGTGGCGCTTTC
TCATAGCTCACGCTGTAGGTATCTCAGTTCGGTGTAGGTCGTTCGCTCCAAGCTGGGCTGTGTGCACGAA
CCCCCCGTTCAGCCCGACCGCTGCGCCTTATCCGGTAACTATCGTCTTGAGTCCAACCCGGTAAGACACG
ACTTATCGCCACTGGCAGCAGCCACTGGTAACAGGATTAGCAGAGCGAGGTATGTAGGCGGTGCTACAGA
GTTCTTGAAGTGGTGGCCTAACTACGGCTACACTAGAAGAACAGTATTTGGTATCTGCGCTCTGCTGAAG
CCAGTTACCTTCGGAAAAAGAGTTGGTAGCTCTTGATCCGGCAAACAAACCACCGCTGGTAGCGGTGGTT
TTTTTGTTTGCAAGCAGCAGATTACGCGCAGAAAAAAAGGATCTCAAGAAGATCCTTTGATCTTTTCTAC
GGGGTCTGACGCTCAGTGGAACGAAAACTCACGTTAAGGGATTTTGGTCATGAGATTATCAAAAAGGATC
TTCACCTAGATCCTTTTAAATTAAAAATGAAGTTTTAAATCAATCTAAAGTATATATGAGTAAACTTGGT
CTGACAGTTACCAATGCTTAATCAGTGAGGCACCTATCTCAGCGATCTGTCTATTTCGTTCATCCATAGT
TGCCTGACTCCCCGTCGTGTAGATAACTACGATACGGGAGGGCTTACCATCTGGCCCCAGTGCTGCAATG
ATACCGCGGGACCCACGCTCACCGGCTCCAGATTTATCAGCAATAAACCAGCCAGCCGGAAGGGCCGAGC
GCAGAAGTGGTCCTGCAACTTTATCCGCCTCCATCCAGTCTATTAATTGTTGCCGGGAAGCTAGAGTAAG
TAGTTCGCCAGTTAATAGTTTGCGCAACGTTGTTGCCATTGCTACAGGCATCGTGGTGTCACGCTCGTCG
TTTGGTATGGCTTCATTCAGCTCCGGTTCCCAACGATCAAGGCGAGTTACATGATCCCCCATGTTGTGCA
AAAAAGCGGTTAGCTCCTTCGGTCCTCCGATCGTTGTCAGAAGTAAGTTGGCCGCAGTGTTATCACTCAT
GGTTATGGCAGCACTGCATAATTCTCTTACTGTCATGCCATCCGTAAGATGCTTTTCTGTGACTGGTGAG
TACTCAACCAAGTCATTCTGAGAATAGTGTATGCGGCGACCGAGTTGCTCTTGCCCGGCGTCAATACGGG
ATAATACCGCGCCACATAGCAGAACTTTAAAAGTGCTCATCATTGGAAAACGTTCTTCGGGGCGAAAACT
CTCAAGGATCTTACCACTGTTGAGATCCAGTTCGATGTAACCCACTCGTGCACCCAACTGATCTTCAGCA
TCTTTTACTTTCACCAGCGTTTCTGGGTGAGCAAAAACAGGAAGGCAAAATGCCGCAAAAAAGGGAATAA
GGGCGACACGGAAATGTTGAATACTCATACTCTTCCTTTTTCAATATTATTGAAGCATTTATCAGGGTTA
TTGTCTCATGAGCGGATACATATTTGAATGTATTTAGAAAAATAAACAAATAGGGGTTCCGCGCACATTT
CCCCGAAAAGTGCCACCTGACGTCGACGGATCGGGAGATCTCCCGATCCCCTATGGTGCACTCTCAGTAC
AATCTGCTCTGATGCCGCATAGTTAAGCCAGTATCTGCTCCCTGCTTGTGTGTTGGAGGTCGCTGAGTAG
TGCGCGAGCAAAATTTAAGCTACAACAAGGCAAGGCTTGACCGAC
