>Addgene plasmid #106035 | Opto-GPR83 | depositor partial sequence | sequence record 200798 | Opto-GPR83
ATGAAAACGATCATCGCCCTGAGCTACATCTTCTGCCTGGTATTCGCCATGTACACCGATATAGAGATGA
ACAGGCTGGGAAAGGATAGCCTCATGAACGGGACCGAGGGCCCAAACTTCTACGTGCCTTTCTCCAACAA
GACGGGCGTGGTGCGCAGCCCCTTCGAGGCCCCGCAGTACTACCTGGCGGAGCCATGGCAGTTCTCCATG
CTGGCCGCCTACATGTTCCTGCTGATCATGCTTGGCTTCCCCATCAACTTCCTCACGCTGTACGTCATCT
TCAAGAACCAGCGAATGCACTCGGCCCTCAACTACATCCTGCTCAACCTGGCCGTGGCCGACCTCTTCAT
GGTGTTCGGGGGCTTCACCACCACCCTCTACACCTCTCTGCACGGGTACTTCGTCTTTGGGCCCACGGGC
TGCAACCTGGAGGGCTTCTTTGCCACCTTGGGCGGTGAAATTGCACTGTGGTCCTTGGTGGTCCTGGCCA
TCGAGCGGTACGTGGTGGTGATGCACCCCTTGAAACCCCGGATCTCAATCACAAAGGCCATCATGGGCGT
CGCCTTCACCTGGGTCATGGCTCTGGCCTGTGCCGCGCCCCCCCTCGTCGGCTGGTCCAGGTACATCCCG
GAGGGCATGCAGTGCTCGTGCGGGATTGACTACTACACGCCCCACGAGGAAACCAACAATGAGTCGTTCG
TCATCTACATGTTCGTGGTCCACTTCATCATCCCCCTGATTGTCATATTCTTCTGCTACGGACGTGTGGC
CAAGAAACTGTGGCTGTGTAATATGATTGGCGATGTGACCACAGAGCAGTACTTTGCCCTGCGGCGCAAA
AAGAAGAAAACCATCCGCATGGTGATCATCATGGTCATCGCTTTCCTAATCTGCTGGCTGCCCTACGCTG
GGGTGGCGTTCTACATCTTCACCCATCAGGGCTCTGACTTTGGCCCCATCTTCATGACCATCCCGGCTTT
CTTTGCCAAGACTTCTGCCGTCTACAACCCCGTCATCTACATCATGATGAACAAGCAGTTCCGCATTGAG
CTAAAGGCATTACTGAGCATGTGTCAAAGACCTCCCAAGCCTCAGGAGGACAGGCCACCCTCCCCAGTTC
CTTCCTTCAGGGTGGCCTGGACAGAGAAGAATGATGGCCAGAGGGCTCCCCTTGCCAATAACCTCCTGCC
CACCTCCCAACTCCAGTCTGGGAAAACAGACCTGTCATCTGTGGAACCCATTGTGACGATGAGTACAGAA
ACCAGCCAAGTGGCGCCTGCCTAA
